Addgene plasmid #122330: px335-sgRNA-EF(Cas9n)-Ncapd3-R
Purpose: Expresses sgRNA targeting mouse Ncapd3 and Cas9 nickase in mammalian cells
Depositing lab: Hiroshi Ochiai. Depositing organization: Hiroshima University. Publication: Genome-wide kinetic properties of transcriptional bursting in mouse embryonic stem cells. Ochiai H, Hayashi T, Umeda M, Yoshimura M, Harada A, Shimizu Y, Nakano K, Saitoh N, Liu Z, Yamamoto T, Okamura T, Ohkawa Y, Kimura H, Nikaido I. Sci Adv. 2020 Jun 17;6(25):eaaz6699. doi: 10.1126/sciadv.aaz6699. eCollection 2020 Jun. PubMed 32596448.
Backbone
  Vector backbone: px335
  Backbone size w/o insert (bp): 8427
  Total vector size (bp): 8447
  Modifications to backbone: We applied an optimized sgRNA design (sgRNA(F+E)) (Chen et al., Cell, 2013)
  Vector type: Mammalian Expression
Growth in bacteria
  Bacterial resistance: Ampicillin, 100 μg/mL
  Growth temperature: 37°C
  Growth strain: DH5alpha
  Copy number: High Copy
Gene/Insert
  Gene/Insert name: sgRNA for mouse Ncapd3
  gRNA/shRNA sequence: GGGCCTTACGAAGGGACCTC
  Species: Synthetic
  Cloning method: Restriction Enzyme; 5′ cloning site BbsI (destroyed during cloning); 3′ cloning site BbsI (destroyed during cloning)
  Sequencing primers: 5′ LKO1_5_primer
Terms and licenses: Academic/Nonprofit Terms; Industry Terms: Not Available to Industry
How to cite: px335-sgRNA-EF(Cas9n)-Ncapd3-R was a gift from Hiroshi Ochiai (Addgene plasmid # 122330 ; http://n2t.net/addgene:122330 ; RRID:Addgene_122330)
