[The description below was written by a language model from this plasmid's Addgene catalogue record and pLannotate feature annotations shown in this document.]
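Description:
px335-sgRNA-EF(Cas9n)-Ncapd3-R is a mammalian expression plasmid built on the px335 backbone that delivers both components of a CRISPR nickase system from a single vector of about 8.4 kb. A human U6 RNA polymerase III promoter drives a single guide RNA whose 20-nt spacer targets mouse Ncapd3. The spacer was inserted between BbsI sites that were destroyed in cloning. According to the depositor, the scaffold was replaced with the optimized sgRNA(F+E) design, which probably explains why the automated annotation recognises the tracrRNA/scaffold region only as two partial matches.

Downstream, a hybrid promoter made of the CMV enhancer, chicken β-actin promoter and a chimeric intron drives Streptococcus pyogenes Cas9, terminated by a bovine growth hormone polyadenylation signal. The record describes this enzyme as a nickase (Cas9n), which cuts only one DNA strand. The feature tables label it simply as Cas9 and do not show the inactivating mutation. A short fragment annotated as part of an HA epitope tag lies just upstream of the coding sequence. A single AAV2 ITR, an f1/M13 phage origin, and small bom and rop fragments appear to be backbone remnants; with only one ITR the plasmid is not an AAV packaging vector.

Propagation in E. coli relies on a high-copy ColE1/pUC-type origin and ampicillin resistance (β-lactamase). The two sequence records (depositor and sequencing result) differ by only a few bases and show the same layout. Nickase plasmids are generally used in pairs with offset guides to create a double-strand break with reduced off-target cutting. The "-R" suffix may mark one member of such a pair, though the record does not say so. The stated purpose is only to express the Ncapd3 sgRNA and Cas9 nickase in mammalian cells.
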