Features (pLannotate 1.2.2; 18 found; start..end, strand, type, name):
      1..241     +  promoter       U6 promoter: RNA polymerase III promoter for human U6 snRNA
    289..356     +  misc_RNA       tracrRNA (fragment): trans-activating CRISPR RNA for the Streptococcus pyogenes CRISPR/Cas9 system
    363..406     +  misc_RNA       gRNA scaffold (fragment): guide RNA scaffold for the Streptococcus pyogenes CRISPR/Cas9 system
    453..738     +  enhancer       CMV enhancer: human cytomegalovirus immediate early enhancer; contains an 18-bp deletion relative to the standard CMV enhancer
    740..1017    +  promoter       chicken β-actin promoter: No description available
   1018..1246    +  intron         hybrid intron: hybrid between chicken β-actin (CBA) and minute virus of mice (MMV) introns (Gray et al., 2011)
   1267..1294    +  CDS            3xHA (fragment): three tandem HA epitope tags
   1327..3042    +  CDS            Cas9(N): N-terminal portion of Streptococcus pyogenes Cas9 (Zetsche et al., 2015)
   2929..5427    +  CDS            Cas9(C): C-terminal portion of Streptococcus pyogenes Cas9 (Zetsche et al., 2015)
   5494..5605    +  polyA_signal   bGH poly(A) signal: bovine growth hormone polyadenylation signal
   5710..5850    +  repeat_region  AAV2 ITR: inverted terminal repeat of adeno-associated virus serotype 2 inverted
   5855..5906    -  misc_feature   bom (fragment): basis of mobility region from pBR322
   5925..6305    +  rep_origin     M13 ori (sequence partly withheld): M13 bacteriophage origin of replication; arrow indicates direction of (+) strand synthesis
   6381..6430    -  misc_feature   bom (fragment): basis of mobility region from pBR322
   6532..6567    -  CDS            rop (fragment): Rop protein, which maintains plasmids at low copy number; rop
   6662..6766    +  promoter       AmpR promoter: bla
   6767..7627    +  CDS            AmpR: β-lactamase; bla; confers resistance to ampicillin, carbenicillin, and related antibiotics
   7798..8386    +  rep_origin     ori: high-copy-number ColE1/pMB1/pBR322/pUC origin of replication
>Addgene plasmid #122330 | px335-sgRNA-EF(Cas9n)-Ncapd3-R | depositor full sequence | sequence record 233487 | px335-sgRNA-EF(Cas9n)-Ncapd3-R sequence 8447 bps
GAGGGCCTATTTCCCATGATTCCTTCATATTTGCATATACGATACAAGGCTGTTAGAGAGATAATTGGAA
TTAATTTGACTGTAAACACAAAGATATTAGTACAAAATACGTGACGTAGAAAGTAATAATTTCTTGGGTA
GTTTGCAGTTTTAAAATTATGTTTTAAAATGGACTATCATATGCTTACCGTAACTTGAAAGTATTTCGAT
TTCTTGGCTTTATATATCTTGTGGAAAGGACGAAACACCGGGGCCTTACGAAGGGACCTCGTTTAAGAGC
TATGCTGGAAACAGCATAGCAAGTTTAAATAAGGCTAGTCCGTTATCAACTTGAAAAAGTGGCACCGAGT
CGGTGCTTTTTTGTTTTAGAGCTAGAAATAGCAAGTTAAAATAAGGCTAGTCCGTTTTTAGCGCGTGCGC
CAATTCTGCAGACAAATGGCTCTAGAGGTACCCGTTACATAACTTACGGTAAATGGCCCGCCTGGCTGAC
CGCCCAACGACCCCCGCCCATTGACGTCAATAGTAACGCCAATAGGGACTTTCCATTGACGTCAATGGGT
GGAGTATTTACGGTAAACTGCCCACTTGGCAGTACATCAAGTGTATCATATGCCAAGTACGCCCCCTATT
GACGTCAATGACGGTAAATGGCCCGCCTGGCATTGTGCCCAGTACATGACCTTATGGGACTTTCCTACTT
GGCAGTACATCTACGTATTAGTCATCGCTATTACCATGGTCGAGGTGAGCCCCACGTTCTGCTTCACTCT
CCCCATCTCCCCCCCCTCCCCACCCCCAATTTTGTATTTATTTATTTTTTAATTATTTTGTGCAGCGATG
GGGGCGGGGGGGGGGGGGGGGCGCGCGCCAGGCGGGGCGGGGCGGGGCGAGGGGCGGGGCGGGGCGAGGC
GGAGAGGTGCGGCGGCAGCCAATCAGAGCGGCGCGCTCCGAAAGTTTCCTTTTATGGCGAGGCGGCGGCG
GCGGCGGCCCTATAAAAAGCGAAGCGCGCGGCGGGCGGGAGTCGCTGCGACGCTGCCTTCGCCCCGTGCC
CCGCTCCGCCGCCGCCTCGCGCCGCCCGCCCCGGCTCTGACTGACCGCGTTACTCCCACAGGTGAGCGGG
CGGGACGGCCCTTCTCCTCCGGGCTGTAATTAGCTGAGCAAGAGGTAAGGGTTTAAGGGATGGTTGGTTG
GTGGGGTATTAATGTTTAATTACCTGGAGCACCTGCCTGAAATCACTTTTTTTCAGGTTGGACCGGTGCC
ACCATGTACCCATACGATGTTCCAGATTACGCTTCGCCGAAGAAAAAGCGCAAGGTCGAAGCGTCCGACA
AGAAGTACAGCATCGGCCTGGCCATCGGCACCAACTCTGTGGGCTGGGCCGTGATCACCGACGAGTACAA
GGTGCCCAGCAAGAAATTCAAGGTGCTGGGCAACACCGACCGGCACAGCATCAAGAAGAACCTGATCGGA
GCCCTGCTGTTCGACAGCGGCGAAACAGCCGAGGCCACCCGGCTGAAGAGAACCGCCAGAAGAAGATACA
CCAGACGGAAGAACCGGATCTGCTATCTGCAAGAGATCTTCAGCAACGAGATGGCCAAGGTGGACGACAG
CTTCTTCCACAGACTGGAAGAGTCCTTCCTGGTGGAAGAGGATAAGAAGCACGAGCGGCACCCCATCTTC
GGCAACATCGTGGACGAGGTGGCCTACCACGAGAAGTACCCCACCATCTACCACCTGAGAAAGAAACTGG
TGGACAGCACCGACAAGGCCGACCTGCGGCTGATCTATCTGGCCCTGGCCCACATGATCAAGTTCCGGGG
CCACTTCCTGATCGAGGGCGACCTGAACCCCGACAACAGCGACGTGGACAAGCTGTTCATCCAGCTGGTG
CAGACCTACAACCAGCTGTTCGAGGAAAACCCCATCAACGCCAGCGGCGTGGACGCCAAGGCCATCCTGT
CTGCCAGACTGAGCAAGAGCAGACGGCTGGAAAATCTGATCGCCCAGCTGCCCGGCGAGAAGAAGAATGG
CCTGTTCGGCAACCTGATTGCCCTGAGCCTGGGCCTGACCCCCAACTTCAAGAGCAACTTCGACCTGGCC
GAGGATGCCAAACTGCAGCTGAGCAAGGACACCTACGACGACGACCTGGACAACCTGCTGGCCCAGATCG
GCGACCAGTACGCCGACCTGTTTCTGGCCGCCAAGAACCTGTCCGACGCCATCCTGCTGAGCGACATCCT
GAGAGTGAACACCGAGATCACCAAGGCCCCCCTGAGCGCCTCTATGATCAAGAGATACGACGAGCACCAC
CAGGACCTGACCCTGCTGAAAGCTCTCGTGCGGCAGCAGCTGCCTGAGAAGTACAAAGAGATTTTCTTCG
ACCAGAGCAAGAACGGCTACGCCGGCTACATTGACGGCGGAGCCAGCCAGGAAGAGTTCTACAAGTTCAT
CAAGCCCATCCTGGAAAAGATGGACGGCACCGAGGAACTGCTCGTGAAGCTGAACAGAGAGGACCTGCTG
CGGAAGCAGCGGACCTTCGACAACGGCAGCATCCCCCACCAGATCCACCTGGGAGAGCTGCACGCCATTC
TGCGGCGGCAGGAAGATTTTTACCCATTCCTGAAGGACAACCGGGAAAAGATCGAGAAGATCCTGACCTT
CCGCATCCCCTACTACGTGGGCCCTCTGGCCAGGGGAAACAGCAGATTCGCCTGGATGACCAGAAAGAGC
GAGGAAACCATCACCCCCTGGAACTTCGAGGAAGTGGTGGACAAGGGCGCTTCCGCCCAGAGCTTCATCG
AGCGGATGACCAACTTCGATAAGAACCTGCCCAACGAGAAGGTGCTGCCCAAGCACAGCCTGCTGTACGA
GTACTTCACCGTGTATAACGAGCTGACCAAAGTGAAATACGTGACCGAGGGAATGAGAAAGCCCGCCTTC
CTGAGCGGCGAGCAGAAAAAGGCCATCGTGGACCTGCTGTTCAAGACCAACCGGAAAGTGACCGTGAAGC
AGCTGAAAGAGGACTACTTCAAGAAAATCGAGTGCTTCGACTCCGTGGAAATCTCCGGCGTGGAAGATCG
GTTCAACGCCTCCCTGGGCACATACCACGATCTGCTGAAAATTATCAAGGACAAGGACTTCCTGGACAAT
GAGGAAAACGAGGACATTCTGGAAGATATCGTGCTGACCCTGACACTGTTTGAGGACAGAGAGATGATCG
AGGAACGGCTGAAAACCTATGCCCACCTGTTCGACGACAAAGTGATGAAGCAGCTGAAGCGGCGGAGATA
CACCGGCTGGGGCAGGCTGAGCCGGAAGCTGATCAACGGCATCCGGGACAAGCAGTCCGGCAAGACAATC
CTGGATTTCCTGAAGTCCGACGGCTTCGCCAACAGAAACTTCATGCAGCTGATCCACGACGACAGCCTGA
CCTTTAAAGAGGACATCCAGAAAGCCCAGGTGTCCGGCCAGGGCGATAGCCTGCACGAGCACATTGCCAA
TCTGGCCGGCAGCCCCGCCATTAAGAAGGGCATCCTGCAGACAGTGAAGGTGGTGGACGAGCTCGTGAAA
GTGATGGGCCGGCACAAGCCCGAGAACATCGTGATCGAAATGGCCAGAGAGAACCAGACCACCCAGAAGG
GACAGAAGAACAGCCGCGAGAGAATGAAGCGGATCGAAGAGGGCATCAAAGAGCTGGGCAGCCAGATCCT
GAAAGAACACCCCGTGGAAAACACCCAGCTGCAGAACGAGAAGCTGTACCTGTACTACCTGCAGAATGGG
CGGGATATGTACGTGGACCAGGAACTGGACATCAACCGGCTGTCCGACTACGATGTGGACCATATCGTGC
CTCAGAGCTTTCTGAAGGACGACTCCATCGACAACAAGGTGCTGACCAGAAGCGACAAGAACCGGGGCAA
GAGCGACAACGTGCCCTCCGAAGAGGTCGTGAAGAAGATGAAGAACTACTGGCGGCAGCTGCTGAACGCC
AAGCTGATTACCCAGAGAAAGTTCGACAATCTGACCAAGGCCGAGAGAGGCGGCCTGAGCGAACTGGATA
AGGCCGGCTTCATCAAGAGACAGCTGGTGGAAACCCGGCAGATCACAAAGCACGTGGCACAGATCCTGGA
CTCCCGGATGAACACTAAGTACGACGAGAATGACAAGCTGATCCGGGAAGTGAAAGTGATCACCCTGAAG
TCCAAGCTGGTGTCCGATTTCCGGAAGGATTTCCAGTTTTACAAAGTGCGCGAGATCAACAACTACCACC
ACGCCCACGACGCCTACCTGAACGCCGTCGTGGGAACCGCCCTGATCAAAAAGTACCCTAAGCTGGAAAG
CGAGTTCGTGTACGGCGACTACAAGGTGTACGACGTGCGGAAGATGATCGCCAAGAGCGAGCAGGAAATC
GGCAAGGCTACCGCCAAGTACTTCTTCTACAGCAACATCATGAACTTTTTCAAGACCGAGATTACCCTGG
CCAACGGCGAGATCCGGAAGCGGCCTCTGATCGAGACAAACGGCGAAACCGGGGAGATCGTGTGGGATAA
GGGCCGGGATTTTGCCACCGTGCGGAAAGTGCTGAGCATGCCCCAAGTGAATATCGTGAAAAAGACCGAG
GTGCAGACAGGCGGCTTCAGCAAAGAGTCTATCCTGCCCAAGAGGAACAGCGATAAGCTGATCGCCAGAA
AGAAGGACTGGGACCCTAAGAAGTACGGCGGCTTCGACAGCCCCACCGTGGCCTATTCTGTGCTGGTGGT
GGCCAAAGTGGAAAAGGGCAAGTCCAAGAAACTGAAGAGTGTGAAAGAGCTGCTGGGGATCACCATCATG
GAAAGAAGCAGCTTCGAGAAGAATCCCATCGACTTTCTGGAAGCCAAGGGCTACAAAGAAGTGAAAAAGG
ACCTGATCATCAAGCTGCCTAAGTACTCCCTGTTCGAGCTGGAAAACGGCCGGAAGAGAATGCTGGCCTC
TGCCGGCGAACTGCAGAAGGGAAACGAACTGGCCCTGCCCTCCAAATATGTGAACTTCCTGTACCTGGCC
AGCCACTATGAGAAGCTGAAGGGCTCCCCCGAGGATAATGAGCAGAAACAGCTGTTTGTGGAACAGCACA
AGCACTACCTGGACGAGATCATCGAGCAGATCAGCGAGTTCTCCAAGAGAGTGATCCTGGCCGACGCTAA
TCTGGACAAAGTGCTGTCCGCCTACAACAAGCACCGGGATAAGCCCATCAGAGAGCAGGCCGAGAATATC
ATCCACCTGTTTACCCTGACCAATCTGGGAGCCCCTGCCGCCTTCAAGTACTTTGACACCACCATCGACC
GGAAGAGGTACACCAGCACCAAAGAGGTGCTGGACGCCACCCTGATCCACCAGAGCATCACCGGCCTGTA
CGAGACACGGATCGACCTGTCTCAGCTGGGAGGCGACAGCCCCAAGAAGAAGAGAAAGGTGGAGGCCAGC
TAAGAATTCCTAGAGCTCGCTGATCAGCCTCGACTGTGCCTTCTAGTTGCCAGCCATCTGTTGTTTGCCC
CTCCCCCGTGCCTTCCTTGACCCTGGAAGGTGCCACTCCCACTGTCCTTTCCTAATAAAATGAGGAAATT
GCATCGCATTGTCTGAGTAGGTGTCATTCTATTCTGGGGGGTGGGGTGGGGCAGGACAGCAAGGGGGAGG
ATTGGGAAGAGAATAGCAGGCATGCTGGGGAGCGGCCGCAGGAACCCCTAGTGATGGAGTTGGCCACTCC
CTCTCTGCGCGCTCGCTCGCTCACTGAGGCCGGGCGACCAAAGGTCGCCCGACGCCCGGGCTTTGCCCGG
GCGGCCTCAGTGAGCGAGCGAGCGCGCAGCTGCCTGCAGGGGCGCCTGATGCGGTATTTTCTCCTTACGC
ATCTGTGCGGTATTTCACACCGCATA
[142 nt withheld, positions 5907-6048]
C
[141 nt withheld, positions 6050-6190]
CCTTTGACGTTGGAGTCCACGTTCTTT
[37 nt withheld, positions 6218-6254]
ACCCTATCTCGGGCTATTCTTTTGATTTATAAGGGATTTTGCCGATTTCGGCCTATTGGTTAAAAAATGA
GCTGATTTAACAAAAATTTAACGCGAATTTTAACAAAATATTAACGTTTACAATTTTATGGTGCACTCTC
AGTACAATCTGCTCTGATGCCGCATAGTTAAGCCAGCCCCGACACCCGCCAACACCCGCTGACGCGCCCT
GACGGGCTTGTCTGCTCCCGGCATCCGCTTACAGACAAGCTGTGACCGTCTCCGGGAGCTGCATGTGTCA
GAGGTTTTCACCGTCATCACCGAAACGCGCGAGACGAAAGGGCCTCGTGATACGCCTATTTTTATAGGTT
AATGTCATGATAATAATGGTTTCTTAGACGTCAGGTGGCACTTTTCGGGGAAATGTGCGCGGAACCCCTA
TTTGTTTATTTTTCTAAATACATTCAAATATGTATCCGCTCATGAGACAATAACCCTGATAAATGCTTCA
ATAATATTGAAAAAGGAAGAGTATGAGTATTCAACATTTCCGTGTCGCCCTTATTCCCTTTTTTGCGGCA
TTTTGCCTTCCTGTTTTTGCTCACCCAGAAACGCTGGTGAAAGTAAAAGATGCTGAAGATCAGTTGGGTG
CACGAGTGGGTTACATCGAACTGGATCTCAACAGCGGTAAGATCCTTGAGAGTTTTCGCCCCGAAGAACG
TTTTCCAATGATGAGCACTTTTAAAGTTCTGCTATGTGGCGCGGTATTATCCCGTATTGACGCCGGGCAA
GAGCAACTCGGTCGCCGCATACACTATTCTCAGAATGACTTGGTTGAGTACTCACCAGTCACAGAAAAGC
ATCTTACGGATGGCATGACAGTAAGAGAATTATGCAGTGCTGCCATAACCATGAGTGATAACACTGCGGC
CAACTTACTTCTGACAACGATCGGAGGACCGAAGGAGCTAACCGCTTTTTTGCACAACATGGGGGATCAT
GTAACTCGCCTTGATCGTTGGGAACCGGAGCTGAATGAAGCCATACCAAACGACGAGCGTGACACCACGA
TGCCTGTAGCAATGGCAACAACGTTGCGCAAACTATTAACTGGCGAACTACTTACTCTAGCTTCCCGGCA
ACAATTAATAGACTGGATGGAGGCGGATAAAGTTGCAGGACCACTTCTGCGCTCGGCCCTTCCGGCTGGC
TGGTTTATTGCTGATAAATCTGGAGCCGGTGAGCGTGGAAGCCGCGGTATCATTGCAGCACTGGGGCCAG
ATGGTAAGCCCTCCCGTATCGTAGTTATCTACACGACGGGGAGTCAGGCAACTATGGATGAACGAAATAG
ACAGATCGCTGAGATAGGTGCCTCACTGATTAAGCATTGGTAACTGTCAGACCAAGTTTACTCATATATA
CTTTAGATTGATTTAAAACTTCATTTTTAATTTAAAAGGATCTAGGTGAAGATCCTTTTTGATAATCTCA
TGACCAAAATCCCTTAACGTGAGTTTTCGTTCCACTGAGCGTCAGACCCCGTAGAAAAGATCAAAGGATC
TTCTTGAGATCCTTTTTTTCTGCGCGTAATCTGCTGCTTGCAAACAAAAAAACCACCGCTACCAGCGGTG
GTTTGTTTGCCGGATCAAGAGCTACCAACTCTTTTTCCGAAGGTAACTGGCTTCAGCAGAGCGCAGATAC
CAAATACTGTCCTTCTAGTGTAGCCGTAGTTAGGCCACCACTTCAAGAACTCTGTAGCACCGCCTACATA
CCTCGCTCTGCTAATCCTGTTACCAGTGGCTGCTGCCAGTGGCGATAAGTCGTGTCTTACCGGGTTGGAC
TCAAGACGATAGTTACCGGATAAGGCGCAGCGGTCGGGCTGAACGGGGGGTTCGTGCACACAGCCCAGCT
TGGAGCGAACGACCTACACCGAACTGAGATACCTACAGCGTGAGCTATGAGAAAGCGCCACGCTTCCCGA
AGGGAGAAAGGCGGACAGGTATCCGGTAAGCGGCAGGGTCGGAACAGGAGAGCGCACGAGGGAGCTTCCA
GGGGGAAACGCCTGGTATCTTTATAGTCCTGTCGGGTTTCGCCACCTCTGACTTGAGCGTCGATTTTTGT
GATGCTCGTCAGGGGGGCGGAGCCTATGGAAAAACGCCAGCAACGCGGCCTTTTTACGGTTCCTGGCCTT
TTGCTGGCCTTTTGCTCACATGT
