Features (pLannotate 1.2.2; 17 found; start..end, strand, type, name):
      1..241     +  promoter       U6 promoter: RNA polymerase III promoter for human U6 snRNA
    289..356     +  misc_RNA       tracrRNA (fragment): trans-activating CRISPR RNA for the Streptococcus pyogenes CRISPR/Cas9 system
    363..406     +  misc_RNA       gRNA scaffold (fragment): guide RNA scaffold for the Streptococcus pyogenes CRISPR/Cas9 system
    452..737     +  enhancer       CMV enhancer: human cytomegalovirus immediate early enhancer; contains an 18-bp deletion relative to the standard CMV enhancer
    739..1015    +  promoter       chicken β-actin promoter: No description available
   1016..1243    +  intron         hybrid intron: hybrid between chicken β-actin (CBA) and minute virus of mice (MMV) introns (Gray et al., 2011)
   1264..1291    +  CDS            3xHA (fragment): three tandem HA epitope tags
   1324..5423    +  CDS            Cas9: Cas9 (Csn1) endonuclease from the Streptococcus pyogenes Type II CRISPR/Cas system generates RNA-guided double strand breaks in DNA
   5490..5601    +  polyA_signal   bGH poly(A) signal: bovine growth hormone polyadenylation signal
   5706..5846    +  repeat_region  AAV2 ITR: inverted terminal repeat of adeno-associated virus serotype 2 inverted
   5851..5902    -  misc_feature   bom (fragment): basis of mobility region from pBR322
   5921..6376    +  rep_origin     f1 ori (sequence partly withheld): f1 bacteriophage origin of replication; arrow indicates direction of (+) strand synthesis
   6377..6426    -  misc_feature   bom (fragment): basis of mobility region from pBR322
   6528..6563    -  CDS            rop (fragment): Rop protein, which maintains plasmids at low copy number; rop
   6658..6762    +  promoter       AmpR promoter: bla
   6763..7623    +  CDS            AmpR: β-lactamase; bla; confers resistance to ampicillin, carbenicillin, and related antibiotics
   7794..8382    +  rep_origin     ori: high-copy-number ColE1/pMB1/pBR322/pUC origin of replication
>Addgene plasmid #122330 | px335-sgRNA-EF(Cas9n)-Ncapd3-R | addgene full sequence | sequence record 238452 | Addgene NGS Result
GAGGGCCTATTTCCCATGATTCCTTCATATTTGCATATACGATACAAGGCTGTTAGAGAGATAATTGGAA
TTAATTTGACTGTAAACACAAAGATATTAGTACAAAATACGTGACGTAGAAAGTAATAATTTCTTGGGTA
GTTTGCAGTTTTAAAATTATGTTTTAAAATGGACTATCATATGCTTACCGTAACTTGAAAGTATTTCGAT
TTCTTGGCTTTATATATCTTGTGGAAAGGACGAAACACCGGGGCCTTACGAAGGGACCTCGTTTAAGAGC
TATGCTGGAAACAGCATAGCAAGTTTAAATAAGGCTAGTCCGTTATCAACTTGAAAAAGTGGCACCGAGT
CGGTGCTTTTTTGTTTTAGAGCTAGAAATAGCAAGTTAAAATAAGGCTAGTCCGTTTTAGCGCGTGCGCC
AATTCTGCAGACAAATGGCTCTAGAGGTACCCGTTACATAACTTACGGTAAATGGCCCGCCTGGCTGACC
GCCCAACGACCCCCGCCCATTGACGTCAATAGTAACGCCAATAGGGACTTTCCATTGACGTCAATGGGTG
GAGTATTTACGGTAAACTGCCCACTTGGCAGTACATCAAGTGTATCATATGCCAAGTACGCCCCCTATTG
ACGTCAATGACGGTAAATGGCCCGCCTGGCATTGTGCCCAGTACATGACCTTATGGGACTTTCCTACTTG
GCAGTACATCTACGTATTAGTCATCGCTATTACCATGGTCGAGGTGAGCCCCACGTTCTGCTTCACTCTC
CCCATCTCCCCCCCCTCCCCACCCCCAATTTTGTATTTATTTATTTTTTAATTATTTTGTGCAGCGATGG
GGGCGGGGGGGGGGGGGGGCGCGCGCCAGGCGGGGCGGGGGGGGGGGGGGGGGGGGGGGGGGGGGGGGGG
GGGGGGGSGGCGGCAGCCAATCAGAGCGGCGCGCTCCGAAAGTTTCCTTTTATGGCGAGGCGGCGGCGGC
GGCGGCCCTATAAAAAGCGAAGCGCGCGGCGGGCGGGAGTCGCTGCGCGCTGCCTTCGCCCCGTGCCCCG
CTCCGCCGCCGCCTCGCGCCGCCCGCCCCGGCTCTGACTGACCGCGTTACTCCCACAGGTGAGCGGGCGG
GACGGCCCTTCTCCTCCGGGCTGTAATTAGCTGAGCAAGAGGTAAGGGTTTAAGGGATGGTTGGTTGGTG
GGGTATTAATGTTTAATTACCTGGAGCACCTGCCTGAAATCACTTTTTTTCAGGTTGGACCGGTGCCACC
ATGTACCCATACGATGTTCCAGATTACGCTTCGCCGAAGAAAAAGCGCAAGGTCGAAGCGTCCGACAAGA
AGTACAGCATCGGCCTGGCCATCGGCACCAACTCTGTGGGCTGGGCCGTGATCACCGACGAGTACAAGGT
GCCCAGCAAGAAATTCAAGGTGCTGGGCAACACCGACCGGCACAGCATCAAGAAGAACCTGATCGGAGCC
CTGCTGTTCGACAGCGGCGAAACAGCCGAGGCCACCCGGCTGAAGAGAACCGCCAGAAGAAGATACACCA
GACGGAAGAACCGGATCTGCTATCTGCAAGAGATCTTCAGCAACGAGATGGCCAAGGTGGACGACAGCTT
CTTCCACAGACTGGAAGAGTCCTTCCTGGTGGAAGAGGATAAGAAGCACGAGCGGCACCCCATCTTCGGC
AACATCGTGGACGAGGTGGCCTACCACGAGAAGTACCCCACCATCTACCACCTGAGAAAGAAACTGGTGG
ACAGCACCGACAAGGCCGACCTGCGGCTGATCTATCTGGCCCTGGCCCACATGATCAAGTTCCGGGGCCA
CTTCCTGATCGAGGGCGACCTGAACCCCGACAACAGCGACGTGGACAAGCTGTTCATCCAGCTGGTGCAG
ACCTACAACCAGCTGTTCGAGGAAAACCCCATCAACGCCAGCGGCGTGGACGCCAAGGCCATCCTGTCTG
CCAGACTGAGCAAGAGCAGACGGCTGGAAAATCTGATCGCCCAGCTGCCCGGCGAGAAGAAGAATGGCCT
GTTCGGCAACCTGATTGCCCTGAGCCTGGGCCTGACCCCCAACTTCAAGAGCAACTTCGACCTGGCCGAG
GATGCCAAACTGCAGCTGAGCAAGGACACCTACGACGACGACCTGGACAACCTGCTGGCCCAGATCGGCG
ACCAGTACGCCGACCTGTTTCTGGCCGCCAAGAACCTGTCCGACGCCATCCTGCTGAGCGACATCCTGAG
AGTGAACACCGAGATCACCAAGGCCCCCCTGAGCGCCTCTATGATCAAGAGATACGACGAGCACCACCAG
GACCTGACCCTGCTGAAAGCTCTCGTGCGGCAGCAGCTGCCTGAGAAGTACAAAGAGATTTTCTTCGACC
AGAGCAAGAACGGCTACGCCGGCTACATTGACGGCGGAGCCAGCCAGGAAGAGTTCTACAAGTTCATCAA
GCCCATCCTGGAAAAGATGGACGGCACCGAGGAACTGCTCGTGAAGCTGAACAGAGAGGACCTGCTGCGG
AAGCAGCGGACCTTCGACAACGGCAGCATCCCCCACCAGATCCACCTGGGAGAGCTGCACGCCATTCTGC
GGCGGCAGGAAGATTTTTACCCATTCCTGAAGGACAACCGGGAAAAGATCGAGAAGATCCTGACCTTCCG
CATCCCCTACTACGTGGGCCCTCTGGCCAGGGGAAACAGCAGATTCGCCTGGATGACCAGAAAGAGCGAG
GAAACCATCACCCCCTGGAACTTCGAGGAAGTGGTGGACAAGGGCGCTTCCGCCCAGAGCTTCATCGAGC
GGATGACCAACTTCGATAAGAACCTGCCCAACGAGAAGGTGCTGCCCAAGCACAGCCTGCTGTACGAGTA
CTTCACCGTGTATAACGAGCTGACCAAAGTGAAATACGTGACCGAGGGAATGAGAAAGCCCGCCTTCCTG
AGCGGCGAGCAGAAAAAGGCCATCGTGGACCTGCTGTTCAAGACCAACCGGAAAGTGACCGTGAAGCAGC
TGAAAGAGGACTACTTCAAGAAAATCGAGTGCTTCGACTCCGTGGAAATCTCCGGCGTGGAAGATCGGTT
CAACGCCTCCCTGGGCACATACCACGATCTGCTGAAAATTATCAAGGACAAGGACTTCCTGGACAATGAG
GAAAACGAGGACATTCTGGAAGATATCGTGCTGACCCTGACACTGTTTGAGGACAGAGAGATGATCGAGG
AACGGCTGAAAACCTATGCCCACCTGTTCGACGACAAAGTGATGAAGCAGCTGAAGCGGCGGAGATACAC
CGGCTGGGGCAGGCTGAGCCGGAAGCTGATCAACGGCATCCGGGACAAGCAGTCCGGCAAGACAATCCTG
GATTTCCTGAAGTCCGACGGCTTCGCCAACAGAAACTTCATGCAGCTGATCCACGACGACAGCCTGACCT
TTAAAGAGGACATCCAGAAAGCCCAGGTGTCCGGCCAGGGCGATAGCCTGCACGAGCACATTGCCAATCT
GGCCGGCAGCCCCGCCATTAAGAAGGGCATCCTGCAGACAGTGAAGGTGGTGGACGAGCTCGTGAAAGTG
ATGGGCCGGCACAAGCCCGAGAACATCGTGATCGAAATGGCCAGAGAGAACCAGACCACCCAGAAGGGAC
AGAAGAACAGCCGCGAGAGAATGAAGCGGATCGAAGAGGGCATCAAAGAGCTGGGCAGCCAGATCCTGAA
AGAACACCCCGTGGAAAACACCCAGCTGCAGAACGAGAAGCTGTACCTGTACTACCTGCAGAATGGGCGG
GATATGTACGTGGACCAGGAACTGGACATCAACCGGCTGTCCGACTACGATGTGGACCATATCGTGCCTC
AGAGCTTTCTGAAGGACGACTCCATCGACAACAAGGTGCTGACCAGAAGCGACAAGAACCGGGGCAAGAG
CGACAACGTGCCCTCCGAAGAGGTCGTGAAGAAGATGAAGAACTACTGGCGGCAGCTGCTGAACGCCAAG
CTGATTACCCAGAGAAAGTTCGACAATCTGACCAAGGCCGAGAGAGGCGGCCTGAGCGAACTGGATAAGG
CCGGCTTCATCAAGAGACAGCTGGTGGAAACCCGGCAGATCACAAAGCACGTGGCACAGATCCTGGACTC
CCGGATGAACACTAAGTACGACGAGAATGACAAGCTGATCCGGGAAGTGAAAGTGATCACCCTGAAGTCC
AAGCTGGTGTCCGATTTCCGGAAGGATTTCCAGTTTTACAAAGTGCGCGAGATCAACAACTACCACCACG
CCCACGACGCCTACCTGAACGCCGTCGTGGGAACCGCCCTGATCAAAAAGTACCCTAAGCTGGAAAGCGA
GTTCGTGTACGGCGACTACAAGGTGTACGACGTGCGGAAGATGATCGCCAAGAGCGAGCAGGAAATCGGC
AAGGCTACCGCCAAGTACTTCTTCTACAGCAACATCATGAACTTTTTCAAGACCGAGATTACCCTGGCCA
ACGGCGAGATCCGGAAGCGGCCTCTGATCGAGACAAACGGCGAAACCGGGGAGATCGTGTGGGATAAGGG
CCGGGATTTTGCCACCGTGCGGAAAGTGCTGAGCATGCCCCAAGTGAATATCGTGAAAAAGACCGAGGTG
CAGACAGGCGGCTTCAGCAAAGAGTCTATCCTGCCCAAGAGGAACAGCGATAAGCTGATCGCCAGAAAGA
AGGACTGGGACCCTAAGAAGTACGGCGGCTTCGACAGCCCCACCGTGGCCTATTCTGTGCTGGTGGTGGC
CAAAGTGGAAAAGGGCAAGTCCAAGAAACTGAAGAGTGTGAAAGAGCTGCTGGGGATCACCATCATGGAA
AGAAGCAGCTTCGAGAAGAATCCCATCGACTTTCTGGAAGCCAAGGGCTACAAAGAAGTGAAAAGGACCT
GATCATCAAGCTGCCTAAGTACTCCCTGTTCGAGCTGGAAAACGGCCGGAAGAGAATGCTGGCCTCTGCC
GGCGAACTGCAGAAGGGAAACGAACTGGCCCTGCCCTCCAAATATGTGAACTTCCTGTACCTGGCCAGCC
ACTATGAGAAGCTGAAGGGCTCCCCCGAGGATAATGAGCAGAAACAGCTGTTTGTGGAACAGCACAAGCA
CTACCTGGACGAGATCATCGAGCAGATCAGCGAGTTCTCCAAGAGAGTGATCCTGGCCGACGCTAATCTG
GACAAAGTGCTGTCCGCCTACAACAAGCACCGGGATAAGCCCATCAGAGAGCAGGCCGAGAATATCATCC
ACCTGTTTACCCTGACCAATCTGGGAGCCCCTGCCGCCTTCAAGTACTTTGACACCACCATCGACCGGAA
GAGGTACACCAGCACCAAAGAGGTGCTGGACGCCACCCTGATCCACCAGAGCATCACCGGCCTGTACGAG
ACACGGATCGACCTGTCTCAGCTGGGAGGCGACAGCCCCAAGAAGAAGAGAAAGGTGGAGGCCAGCTAAG
AATTCCTAGAGCTCGCTGATCAGCCTCGACTGTGCCTTCTAGTTGCCAGCCATCTGTTGTTTGCCCCTCC
CCCGTGCCTTCCTTGACCCTGGAAGGTGCCACTCCCACTGTCCTTTCCTAATAAAATGAGGAAATTGCAT
CGCATTGTCTGAGTAGGTGTCATTCTATTCTGGGGGGTGGGGTGGGGCAGGACAGCAAGGGGGAGGATTG
GGAAGAGAATAGCAGGCATGCTGGGGAGCGGCCGCAGGAACCCCTAGTGATGGAGTTGGCCACTCCCTCT
CTGCGCGCTCGCTCGCTCACTGAGGCCGGGCGACCAAAGGTCGCCCGACGCCCGGGCTTTGCCCGGGCGG
CCTCAGTGAGCGAGCGAGCGCGCAGCTGCCTGCAGGGGCGCCTGATGCGGTATTTTCTCCTTACGCATCT
GTGCGGTATTTCACACCGCATA
[95 nt withheld, positions 5903-5997]
T
[46 nt withheld, positions 5999-6044]
C
[141 nt withheld, positions 6046-6186]
CCTTTGACGTTGGAGTCCACGTTCTTT
[37 nt withheld, positions 6214-6250]
ACTCTATCTCGGGCTATTCTTTTGATTTATAAGGGATTTTGCCGATTTCGGTCTATTGGTTAAAAAATGA
GCTGATTTAACAAAAATTTAACGCGAATTTTAACAAAATATTAACGTTTACAATTTTATGGTGCACTCTC
AGTACAATCTGCTCTGATGCCGCATAGTTAAGCCAGCCCCGACACCCGCCAACACCCGCTGACGCGCCCT
GACGGGCTTGTCTGCTCCCGGCATCCGCTTACAGACAAGCTGTGACCGTCTCCGGGAGCTGCATGTGTCA
GAGGTTTTCACCGTCATCACCGAAACGCGCGAGACGAAAGGGCCTCGTGATACGCCTATTTTTATAGGTT
AATGTCATGATAATAATGGTTTCTTAGACGTCAGGTGGCACTTTTCGGGGAAATGTGCGCGGAACCCCTA
TTTGTTTATTTTTCTAAATACATTCAAATATGTATCCGCTCATGAGACAATAACCCTGATAAATGCTTCA
ATAATATTGAAAAAGGAAGAGTATGAGTATTCAACATTTCCGTGTCGCCCTTATTCCCTTTTTTGCGGCA
TTTTGCCTTCCTGTTTTTGCTCACCCAGAAACGCTGGTGAAAGTAAAAGATGCTGAAGATCAGTTGGGTG
CACGAGTGGGTTACATCGAACTGGATCTCAACAGCGGTAAGATCCTTGAGAGTTTTCGCCCCGAAGAACG
TTTTCCAATGATGAGCACTTTTAAAGTTCTGCTATGTGGCGCGGTATTATCCCGTATTGACGCCGGGCAA
GAGCAACTCGGTCGCCGCATACACTATTCTCAGAATGACTTGGTTGAGTACTCACCAGTCACAGAAAAGC
ATCTTACGGATGGCATGACAGTAAGAGAATTATGCAGTGCTGCCATAACCATGAGTGATAACACTGCGGC
CAACTTACTTCTGACAACGATCGGAGGACCGAAGGAGCTAACCGCTTTTTTGCACAACATGGGGGATCAT
GTAACTCGCCTTGATCGTTGGGAACCGGAGCTGAATGAAGCCATACCAAACGACGAGCGTGACACCACGA
TGCCTGTAGCAATGGCAACAACGTTGCGCAAACTATTAACTGGCGAACTACTTACTCTAGCTTCCCGGCA
ACAATTAATAGACTGGATGGAGGCGGATAAAGTTGCAGGACCACTTCTGCGCTCGGCCCTTCCGGCTGGC
TGGTTTATTGCTGATAAATCTGGAGCCGGTGAGCGTGGAAGCCGCGGTATCATTGCAGCACTGGGGCCAG
ATGGTAAGCCCTCCCGTATCGTAGTTATCTACACGACGGGGAGTCAGGCAACTATGGATGAACGAAATAG
ACAGATCGCTGAGATAGGTGCCTCACTGATTAAGCATTGGTAACTGTCAGACCAAGTTTACTCATATATA
CTTTAGATTGATTTAAAACTTCATTTTTAATTTAAAAGGATCTAGGTGAAGATCCTTTTTGATAATCTCA
TGACCAAAATCCCTTAACGTGAGTTTTCGTTCCACTGAGCGTCAGACCCCGTAGAAAAGATCAAAGGATC
TTCTTGAGATCCTTTTTTTCTGCGCGTAATCTGCTGCTTGCAAACAAAAAAACCACCGCTACCAGCGGTG
GTTTGTTTGCCGGATCAAGAGCTACCAACTCTTTTTCCGAAGGTAACTGGCTTCAGCAGAGCGCAGATAC
CAAATACTGTTCTTCTAGTGTAGCCGTAGTTAGGCCACCACTTCAAGAACTCTGTAGCACCGCCTACATA
CCTCGCTCTGCTAATCCTGTTACCAGTGGCTGCTGCCAGTGGCGATAAGTCGTGTCTTACCGGGTTGGAC
TCAAGACGATAGTTACCGGATAAGGCGCAGCGGTCGGGCTGAACGGGGGGTTCGTGCACACAGCCCAGCT
TGGAGCGAACGACCTACACCGAACTGAGATACCTACAGCGTGAGCTATGAGAAAGCGCCACGCTTCCCGA
AGGGAGAAAGGCGGACAGGTATCCGGTAAGCGGCAGGGTCGGAACAGGAGAGCGCACGAGGGAGCTTCCA
GGGGGAAACGCCTGGTATCTTTATAGTCCTGTCGGGTTTCGCCACCTCTGACTTGAGCGTCGATTTTTGT
GATGCTCGTCAGGGGGGCGGAGCCTATGGAAAAACGCCAGCAACGCGGCCTTTTTACGGTTCCTGGCCTT
TTGCTGGCCTTTTGCTCACATGT
